>Addgene plasmid #229482 | JD73 | addgene full sequence | sequence record 455844 | Addgene NGS Result
CGAAAAATCAATAATCAGACAACAAGATGTGCGAACTCGATATTTTACACGACTCTCTTTACCAATTCTG
CCCCGAATTACACTTAAAACGACTCAACAGCTTAACGTTGGCTTGCCACGCATTACTTGACTGTAAAACT
CTCACTCTTACCGAACTTGGCCGTAACCTGCCAACCAAAGCGAGAACAAAACATAACATCAAACGAATCG
ACCGATTGTTAGGTAATCGTCACCTGCAGGAAGGTTTAAACGCATTTAGGTGACACTATAGAAGTGTGTA
TCGCTCGAGGGATCCGAATTCGAAGTCTTGGTACGGAGGCTCCATGGTCGGGACGCTCTGGCCGGTGAGG
CGTGCGCAGTCGTTGACGCTCTAGACCGTGCAAAAGGAGAGCCTGTAAGCGGGCACTCTTCCGTGGTCTG
GTGGATAAATTCGCAAGGGTATCATGGCGGACGACCGGGGTTCGAACCCCGGATCCGGCCGTCCGCCGTG
ATCCATGCGGTTACCGCCCGCGTGTCGAACCCAGGTGTGCGACGTCAGACAACGGGGGAGCGCTCCTTTT
GGCTTCCTTCCAGGCGCGGCGGCTGCTGCGCTAGCTTTTTTGGCCACTGGCCGCGCGCGGCGTAAGCGGT
TAGGCTGGAAAGCGAAAGCATTAAGTGGCTCGCTCCCTGTAGCCGGAGGGTTATTTTCCAAGGGTTGAGT
CGCAGGACCCCCGGTTCGAGTCTCGGGCCGGCCGGACTGCGGCGAACGGGGGTTTGCCTCCCCGTCATGC
AAGACCCCGCTTGCAAATTCCTCCGGAAACAGGGACGAGCCCCTTTTTTGCTTTTCCCAGATGCATCCGG
TGCTGCGGCAGATGCGCCATTCCTGTAGACTTCTTAATTAAGACGTCAGAATTCTCGAGGCGGCCGCATG
TGAGTCTCCCTATAGTGAGTCGTATTAATTTCGCGGGCGGAACCCCTATTTGTTTATTTTTCTAAATACA
TTCAAATATGTATCCGCTCATGAGTAGCACCAGGCGTTTAAGGGCACCCGCGGAACCCCTATTTGTTTAT
TTTTCTAAATACATTCAAATATGTATCCGCTCATGAGACAATAACCCTGATAAATGCTTCAATAATATTG
AAAAAGGAAGAGTATGAGTATTCAACATTTCCGTGTCGCCCTTATTCCCTTTTTTGCGGCATTTTGCCTT
CCTGTTTTTGCTCACCCAGAAACGCTGGTGAAAGTAAAAGATGCTGAAGATCAGTTGGGTGCACGAGTGG
GTTACATCGAACTGGATCTCAACAGCGGTAAGATCCTTGAGAGTTTTCGCCCCGAAGAACGTTTTCCAAT
GATGAGCACTTTTAAAGTTCTGCTATGTGGCGCGGTATTATCCCGTATTGACGCCGGGCAAGAGCAACTC
GGTCGCCGCATACACTATTCTCAGAATGACTTGGTTGAGTACTCACCAGTCACAGAAAAGCATCTTACGG
ATGGCATGACAGTAAGAGAATTATGCAGTGCTGCCATAACCATGAGTGATAACACTGCGGCCAACTTACT
TCTGACAACGATCGGAGGACCGAAGGAGCTAACCGCTTTTTTGCACAACATGGGGGATCATGTAACTCGC
CTTGATCGTTGGGAACCGGAGCTGAATGAAGCCATACCAAACGACGAGCGTGACACCACGATGCCTGTAG
CAATGGCAACAACGTTGCGCAAACTATTAACTGGCGAACTACTTACTCTAGCTTCCCGGCAACAATTAAT
AGACTGGATGGAGGCGGATAAAGTTGCAGGACCACTTCTGCGCTCGGCCCTTCCGGCTGGCTGGTTTATT
GCTGATAAATCTGGAGCCGGTGAGCGTGGATCTCGCGGTATCATTGCAGCACTGGGGCCAGATGGTAAGC
CCTCCCGTATCGTAGTTATCTACACGACGGGGAGTCAGGCAACTATGGATGAACGAAATAGACAGATCGC
TGAGATAGGTGCGTCACTGATTAAGCATTGGTAACTGTCAGACCAAGTTTACTCATATATACTTTAGATT
GATTTAAAACTTCATTTTTAATTTAAAAGGATCTAGGTGAAGATCCTTTACGTGCCGATCAAAGTCTCAT
TTTCGCCAAAAGTTGTCATGACCAAAATCCCTTAACGTGAGTTTTCGTTCCACTGAGCGTCAGACCCCGT
AGAAAAGATCAAAGGATCTTCTTGAGATCCTTTTTTTCTGCGCGTAATCTGCTGCTTGCAAACAAAAAAA
CCACCGCTACCAGCGGTGGTTTGTTTGCCGGATCAAGAGCTACCAACTCTTTTTCCGAAGGTAACTGGCT
TCAGCAGAGCGCAGATACCAAATACTGTTCTTCTAGTGTAGCCGTAGTTAGGCCACCACTTCAAGAACTC
TGTAGCACCGCCTACATACCTCGCTCTGCTAATCCTGTTACCAGTGGCTGCTGCCAGTGGCGATAAGTCG
TGTCTTACCGGGTTGGACTCAAGACGATAGTTACCGGATAAGGCGCAGCGGTCGGGCTGAACGGGGGGTT
CGTGCACACAGCCCAGCTTGGAGCGAACGACCTACACCGAACTGAGATACCTACAGCGTGAGCTATGAGA
AAGCGCCACGCTTCCCGAAGGGAGAAAGGCGGACAGGTATCCGGTAAGCGGCAGGGTCGGAACAGGAGAG
CGCACGAGGGAGCTTCCAGGGGGAAACGCCTGGTATCTTTATAGTCCTGTCGGGTTTCGCCACCTCTGAC
TTGAGCGTCGATTTTTGTGATGCTCGTCAGGGGGGCGGAGCCTATGGAAAAACGCCAGCAATGCGGCCTT
TTTACGGTTCCTGGCCTTTTGCTGGCCTTTTGCTCACATGTTCTTTCCTGCGTTATCCCCTGATTCTGTG
GATAACCGTATTACCGCCTTTGAGTGAGCTGATACCGCTCGCCGCAGCCGAACGACCGAGCGCAGCGAGT
CAGTGAGCGAGGAAGC
Features (pLannotate 1.2.2; 8 found; start..end, strand, type, name):
    254..272     +  promoter       SP6 promoter: promoter for bacteriophage SP6 RNA polymerase
    401..557     +  ncRNA          VA: Accession: RF00102 - VA RNA
    656..813     +  ncRNA          VA: Accession: RF00102 - VA RNA
    919..937     -  promoter       T7 promoter: promoter for bacteriophage T7 RNA polymerase
    947..1004    +  promoter       AmpR promoter (fragment): bla
   1029..1133    +  promoter       AmpR promoter: bla
   1134..1994    +  CDS            AmpR: β-lactamase; bla; confers resistance to ampicillin, carbenicillin, and related antibiotics
   2192..2780    +  rep_origin     ori: high-copy-number ColE1/pMB1/pBR322/pUC origin of replication
