[The description below was written by a language model from this plasmid's Addgene catalogue record and pLannotate feature annotations shown in this document.]
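Description:
JD73 is a small high-copy bacterial plasmid of about 3 kb that carries the adenoviral virus-associated (VA) RNA I and II genes. It was built by Golden Gate assembly into a pGGAselect backbone, and the flanking BsaI sites were destroyed in the process. It is propagated in E. coli through a ColE1/pUC-type origin of replication and selected with ampicillin via a β-lactamase gene driven by its own bla promoter. The catalogue lists ampicillin and the sequenced plasmid carries AmpR, so this is the marker present in the deposited version of the backbone.

The insert is recorded as 588 bp, and the feature table places two tandem VA RNA elements in the same orientation, corresponding to VA RNA I and VA RNA II. Expression is listed as coming from the wild-type promoter. VA RNAs are short non-coding RNAs transcribed by RNA polymerase III from promoter elements lying within the genes, which fits the absence of any separate mammalian promoter in the annotation. The insert sits between an SP6 promoter and an oppositely oriented T7 promoter. These are backbone phage promoters flanking the cloning site and are not needed for expression in mammalian cells.

In adenovirus-infected cells, VA RNAs counteract the host antiviral response, notably PKR-mediated shutdown of translation, and they form part of the classical adenoviral helper set for AAV production. The associated publication indicates that JD73 served as an individual helper-gene plasmid, co-transfected into HEK293 cells to determine which adenoviral functions are needed for recombinant AAV production.
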