Addgene plasmid #229482: JD73
Purpose: Adenoviral VA RNA I & II genes
Depositing lab: Nerea Zabaleta. Depositing organization: Schepens Eye Research Institute. Publication: E2A, VA RNA I, and L4-22k adenoviral helper genes are sufficient for AAV production in HEK293 cells. Doshi J, Couto E, Staiti J, Vandenberghe LH, Zabaleta N. Mol Ther Methods Clin Dev. 2024 Nov 13;32(4):101376. doi: 10.1016/j.omtm.2024.101376. eCollection 2024 Dec 12. PubMed 39670178.
Backbone
  Vector backbone: pGGAselect
  Backbone manufacturer: NEB
  Backbone size w/o insert (bp): 2414
  Vector type: Mammalian Expression, Adenoviral, AAV
Growth in bacteria
  Bacterial resistance: Ampicillin, 100 μg/mL
  Growth temperature: 37°C
  Growth strain: NEB Stable
  Copy number: High Copy
Gene/Insert
  Gene/Insert name: VA RNA I & II
  Species: Synthetic
  Insert size (bp): 588
  Promoter: wt promoter
  Cloning method: Golden Gate
Terms and licenses: Academic/Nonprofit Terms; Industry Terms: Not Available to Industry
Depositor comments: 5' Cloning Site: BsaI (Destroyed), 3' Cloning Site: BsaI (Destroyed)
How to cite: JD73 was a gift from Nerea Zabaleta (Addgene plasmid # 229482 ; http://n2t.net/addgene:229482 ; RRID:Addgene_229482)
